Addgene plasmid #209905: pPBbleo-EREG-ScNeo
Purpose: To monitor the status of Epiregulin, the plasmid encodes a recombinant Epiregulin fused extracellularly to the mScarlet fluorescent protein and intracellularly to the mNeonGreen fluorescent protein
Depositing lab: Michiyuki Matsuda. Publication: Low-affinity ligands of the epidermal growth factor receptor are long-range signal transmitters in collective cell migration of epithelial cells. Deguchi E, Lin S, Hirayama D, Matsuda K, Tanave A, Sumiyama K, Tsukiji S, Otani T, Furuse M, Sorkin A, Matsuda M, Terai K. Cell Rep. 2024 Nov 14;43(11):114986. doi: 10.1016/j.celrep.2024.114986. PubMed 39546398.
Backbone
  Vector backbone: pPBbleo
  Backbone size w/o insert (bp): 6700
  Total vector size (bp): 8720
  Vector type: Mammalian Expression
  Selectable markers: Zeocin
Growth in bacteria
  Bacterial resistance: Ampicillin, 100 μg/mL
  Growth temperature: 37°C
  Growth strain: DH5alpha
  Copy number: Unknown
Gene/Insert
  Gene/Insert name: EREG-ScNeo
  Species: H. sapiens (human)
  Insert size (bp): 1986
  Entrez Gene: EREG (a.k.a. EPR, ER, Ep)
  Tag / fusion protein: mScarlet; HA tag; GGGSGGGS linker; mNeonGreen
Terms and licenses: Academic/Nonprofit Terms; Industry Terms: Not Available to Industry
How to cite: pPBbleo-EREG-ScNeo was a gift from Michiyuki Matsuda (Addgene plasmid # 209905 ; http://n2t.net/addgene:209905 ; RRID:Addgene_209905)
