[The description below was written by a language model from this plasmid's Addgene catalogue record and pLannotate feature annotations shown in this document.]
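Description:
pPBbleo-EREG-ScNeo is a mammalian expression plasmid of about 8.7 kb built on the pPBbleo backbone. It is propagated in E. coli through a high-copy ColE1/pUC-type origin with ampicillin resistance (AmpR under its own bla promoter). It also carries an f1 origin and cloning-vector remnants such as lacZα and lac promoter/operator fragments and T7 and T3 promoters. The backbone name suggests a piggyBac transposon design, but no transposon terminal repeats appear in the feature table, so the record does not confirm that route of integration.

The payload is driven by a CAG-type promoter, made up of the CMV enhancer, the chicken β-actin promoter and a chimeric β-actin/β-globin intron. It encodes a dual-colour epiregulin (EREG) reporter. An N-terminal portion of EREG is followed by an HA epitope and mScarlet, then the remainder of EREG, a short flexible glycine-serine linker and mNeonGreen. This places the red protein on the extracellular side of the membrane-anchored pro-ligand and the green protein on the cytoplasmic tail. The two colours can therefore be used to monitor the status of the ligand; ectodomain shedding, for example, would be expected to separate the mScarlet-tagged portion from the membrane-retained mNeonGreen portion. The catalogue lists the insert as human, whereas the automated annotation matched the EREG segments to the mouse protein entry, which may simply reflect homology.

Downstream, an EMCV IRES links the Sh ble gene (BleoR) to the same transcript, which ends at a bGH polyadenylation signal. Zeocin selection in mammalian cells is thus coupled to reporter expression. The associated work concerns EGFR ligands as signal transmitters in collective epithelial cell migration.
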