Features (pLannotate 1.2.2; 27 found; start..end, strand, type, name):
     30..458     -  rep_origin     f1 ori (sequence partly withheld): f1 bacteriophage origin of replication; arrow indicates direction of (+) strand synthesis
    463..618     -  CDS            lacZα (fragment): LacZα fragment of β-galactosidase; lacZ fragment
    626..644     +  promoter       T7 promoter: promoter for bacteriophage T7 RNA polymerase
   1011..1390    +  enhancer       CMV enhancer: human cytomegalovirus immediate early enhancer
   1392..1668    +  promoter       chicken β-actin promoter: No description available
   1669..2685    +  intron         chimeric intron: chimera between introns from chicken β-actin and rabbit β-globin
   2776..2952    +  CDS            Ereg (fragment): EREG_MOUSE - Experimental evidence at protein level: Swiss-Prot protein existence level 1. Ligand of the EGF receptor/EGFR and ERBB4. Stimulates EGFR and ERBB4 tyrosine phosphorylation (By similarity). Contributes to inflammation, wound healing, tissue repair, and oocyte maturation by regulating angiogenesis and vascular remodeling and by stimulating cell proliferation (PubMed:24631357). From Mus musculus (Mouse).
   2953..2979    +  CDS            3xHA (fragment): three tandem HA epitope tags
   2980..3675    +  CDS            mScarlet: mScarlet is a basic (constitutively fluorescent) red fluorescent protein published in 2016, derived from synthetic construct. It has moderate acid sensitivity.
   3700..4020    +  CDS            Ereg (fragment): EREG_MOUSE - Experimental evidence at protein level: Swiss-Prot protein existence level 1. Ligand of the EGF receptor/EGFR and ERBB4. Stimulates EGFR and ERBB4 tyrosine phosphorylation (By similarity). Contributes to inflammation, wound healing, tissue repair, and oocyte maturation by regulating angiogenesis and vascular remodeling and by stimulating cell proliferation (PubMed:24631357). From Mus musculus (Mouse).
   4033..4740    +  CDS            mNeonGreen: mNeonGreen is a basic (constitutively fluorescent) green/yellow fluorescent protein published in 2013, derived from Branchiostoma lanceolatum. It is reported to be a very rapidly-maturing monomer with moderate acid sensitivity.
   4835..5405    +  misc_feature   IRES2: internal ribosome entry site (IRES) of the encephalomyocarditis virus (EMCV)
   5399..5773    +  CDS            BleoR: antibiotic-binding protein; Sh ble from Streptoalloteichus hindustanus; confers resistance to bleomycin, phleomycin, and Zeocin™
   5819..6043    +  polyA_signal   bGH poly(A) signal: bovine growth hormone polyadenylation signal
   6047..6063    +  promoter       SV40 promoter (fragment): SV40 enhancer and early promoter
   6114..6130    -  protein_bind   lac operator: The lac repressor binds to the lac operator to inhibit transcription in E. coli. This inhibition can be relieved by adding lactose or isopropyl-β-D-thiogalactopyranoside (IPTG). lac repressor encoded by lacI
   6138..6168    -  promoter       lac promoter: promoter for the E. coli lac operon
   6183..6204    -  protein_bind   CAP binding site: CAP binding activates transcription in the presence of cAMP. E. coli catabolite activator protein
   6217..6256    -  CDS            lacI (fragment): lac repressor; lacI; The lac repressor binds to the lac operator to inhibit transcription in E. coli. This inhibition can be relieved by adding lactose or isopropyl-β-D-thiogalactopyranoside (IPTG).
   6541..6559    -  promoter       T3 promoter: promoter for bacteriophage T3 RNA polymerase
   6604..6620    -  protein_bind   lac operator: The lac repressor binds to the lac operator to inhibit transcription in E. coli. This inhibition can be relieved by adding lactose or isopropyl-β-D-thiogalactopyranoside (IPTG). lac repressor encoded by lacI
   6628..6658    -  promoter       lac promoter: promoter for the E. coli lac operon
   6673..6694    -  protein_bind   CAP binding site: CAP binding activates transcription in the presence of cAMP. E. coli catabolite activator protein
   6707..6799    -  CDS            lacI (fragment): lac repressor; lacI; The lac repressor binds to the lac operator to inhibit transcription in E. coli. This inhibition can be relieved by adding lactose or isopropyl-β-D-thiogalactopyranoside (IPTG).
   6982..7570    -  rep_origin     ori: high-copy-number ColE1/pMB1/pBR322/pUC origin of replication
   7741..8601    -  CDS            AmpR: β-lactamase; bla; confers resistance to ampicillin, carbenicillin, and related antibiotics
   8602..8706    -  promoter       AmpR promoter: bla
>Addgene plasmid #209905 | pPBbleo-EREG-ScNeo | addgene full sequence | sequence record 416688 | Addgene NGS Result
CTAAATTGTAAGCGTTAATATTTTGTTAAAATTCGCGTTAAATTTTTGTTAAATCAGCTCATTTTTTAAC
CAATAGGCCGAAATCGGCAAAATCCCTTATAAATCAAAAGAATAGACCGAGATAGGGT
[37 nt withheld, positions 129-165]
AAAGAACGTGGACTCCAACGTCAAAGG
[49 nt withheld, positions 193-241]
T
[91 nt withheld, positions 243-333]
G
[124 nt withheld, positions 335-458]
CCCATTCGCCATTCAGGCTGCGCAACTGTTGGGAAGGGCGATCGGTGCGGGCCTCTTCGCTATTACGCCA
GCTGGCGAAAGGGGGATGTGCTGCAAGGCGATTAAGTTGGGTAACGCCAGGGTTTTCCCAGTCACGACGT
TGTAAAACGACGGCCAGTGAGCGCGCGTAATACGACTCACTATAGGGCGAATTGGGGCGCGCCATTCTAG
ATTAACCCTAGAAAGATAGTCTGCGTAAAATTGACGCATGCATTCTTGAAATATTGCTCTCTCTTTCTAA
ATAGCGCGAATCCGTCGCTGTGCATTTAGGACATCTCAGTCGCCGCTTGGAGCTCCCGTGAGGCGTGCTT
GTCAATGCGGTAAGTGTCACTGATTTTGAACTATAACGACCGCGTGAGTCAAAATGACGCATGATTATCT
TTTACGTGACTTTTAAGATTTAACTCATACGATAATTATATTGTTATTTCATGTTCTACTTACGTGATAA
CTTATTATATATATATTTTCTTGTTATAGATATCAACTAGAATGCTAGCATGGGCCCATCTCGACATTGA
TTATTGACTAGTTATTAATAGTAATCAATTACGGGGTCATTAGTTCATAGCCCATATATGGAGTTCCGCG
TTACATAACTTACGGTAAATGGCCCGCCTGGCTGACCGCCCAACGACCCCCGCCCATTGACGTCAATAAT
GACGTATGTTCCCATAGTAACGCCAATAGGGACTTTCCATTGACGTCAATGGGTGGAGTATTTACGGTAA
ACTGCCCACTTGGCAGTACATCAAGTGTATCATATGCCAAGTACGCCCCCTATTGACGTCAATGACGGTA
AATGGCCCGCCTGGCATTATGCCCAGTACATGACCTTATGGGACTTTCCTACTTGGCAGTACATCTACGT
ATTAGTCATCGCTATTACCATGGTCGAGGTGAGCCCCACGTTCTGCTTCACTCTCCCCATCTCCCCCCCC
TCCCCACCCCCAATTTTGTATTTATTTATTTTTTAATTATTTTGTGCAGCGATGGGGGCGGGGGGGGGGG
GGGGCGCGCGCCAGGCGGGGCGGGGCGGGGCGAGGGGCGGGGCGGGGCGAGGCGGAGAGGTGCGGCGGCA
GCCAATCAGAGCGGCGCGCTCCGAAAGTTTCCTTTTATGGCGAGGCGGCGGCGGCGGCGGCCCTATAAAA
AGCGAAGCGCGCGGCGGGCGGGAGTCGCTGCGCGCTGCCTTCGCCCCGTGCCCCGCTCCGCCGCCGCCTC
GCGCCGCCCGCCCCGGCTCTGACTGACCGCGTTACTCCCACAGGTGAGCGGGCGGGACGGCCCTTCTCCT
CCGGGCTGTAATTAGCGCTTGGTTTAATGACGGCTTGTTTCTTTTCTGTGGCTGCGTGAAAGCCTTGAGG
GGCTCCGGGAGGGCCCTTTGTGCGGGGGGAGCGGCTCGGGGGGTGCGTGCGTGTGTGTGTGCGTGGGGAG
CGCCGCGTGCGGCTCCGCGCTGCCCGGCGGCTGTGAGCGCTGCGGGCGCGGCGCGGGGCTTTGTGCGCTC
CGCAGTGTGCGCGAGGGGAGCGCGGCCGGGGGCGGTGCCCCGCGGTGCGGGGGGGGCTGCGAGGGGAACA
AAGGCTGCGTGCGGGGTGTGTGCGTGGGGGGGTGAGCAGGGGGTGTGGGCGCGTCGGTCGGGCTGCAACC
CCCCCTGCACCCCCCTCCCCGAGTTGCTGAGCACGGCCCGGCTTCGGGTGCGGGGCTCCGTACGGGGCGT
GGCGCGGGGCTCGCCGTGCCGGGCGGGGGGTGGCGGCAGGTGGGGGTGCCGGGCGGGGCGGGGCCGCCTC
GGGCCGGGGAGGGCTCGGGGGAGGGGCGCGGCGGCCCCCGGAGCGCCGGCGGCTGTCGAGGCGCGGCGAG
CCGCAGCCATTGCCTTTTATGGTAATCGTGCGAGAGGGCGCAGGGACTTCCTTTGTCCCAAATCTGTGCG
GAGCCGAAATCTGGGAGGCGCCGCCGCACCCCCTCTAGCGGGCGCGGGGCGAAGCGGTGCGGCGCCGGCA
GGAAGGAAATGGGCGGGGAGGGCCTTCGTGCGTCGCCGCGCCGCCGTCCCCTTCTCCCTCTCCAGCCTCG
GGGCTGTCCGCGGGGGGACGGCTGCCTTCGGGGGGGACGGGGCAGGGCGGGGTTCGGCTTCTGGCGTGTG
ACCGGCGGCTCTAGAGCCTCTGCTAACCATGTTCATGCCTTCTTCTTTTTCCTACAGCTCCTGGGCAACG
TGCTGGTTATTGTGCTGTCTCATCATTTTGGCAAAGAATTGGGATCCGAATTCTCCACCATGACCGCGGG
GAGGAGGATGGAGATGCTCTGTGCCGGCAGGGTCCCTGCGCTGCTGCTCTGCCTGGGTTTCCATCTTCTA
CAGGCAGTCCTCAGTACAACTGTGATTCCATCATGTATCCCAGGAGAGTCCAGTGATAACTGCACAGCTT
TAGTTCAGACAGAAGACAATCCACGTGTGGCTCAAGTGTCAATATACCCATACGATGTTCCGGATTACGC
TATGGTGAGCAAGGGCGAGGCAGTGATCAAGGAGTTCATGCGGTTCAAGGTGCACATGGAGGGCTCCATG
AACGGCCACGAGTTCGAGATCGAGGGCGAGGGCGAGGGCCGCCCCTACGAGGGCACCCAGACCGCCAAGC
TGAAGGTGACCAAGGGTGGCCCCCTGCCCTTCTCCTGGGACATCCTGTCCCCTCAGTTCATGTACGGCTC
CAGGGCCTTCACCAAGCACCCCGCCGACATCCCCGACTACTATAAGCAGTCCTTCCCCGAGGGCTTCAAG
TGGGAGCGCGTGATGAACTTCGAGGACGGCGGCGCCGTGACCGTGACCCAGGACACCTCCCTGGAGGACG
GCACCCTGATCTACAAGGTGAAGCTCCGCGGCACCAACTTCCCTCCTGACGGCCCCGTAATGCAGAAGAA
GACAATGGGCTGGGAAGCGTCCACCGAGCGGTTGTACCCCGAGGACGGCGTGCTGAAGGGCGACATTAAG
ATGGCCCTGCGCCTGAAGGACGGAGGCCGCTACCTGGCGGACTTCAAGACCACCTACAAGGCCAAGAAGC
CCGTGCAGATGCCCGGCGCCTACAACGTCGACCGCAAGTTGGACATCACCTCCCACAACGAGGACTACAC
CGTGGTGGAACAGTACGAACGCTCCGAGGGCCGCCACTCCACCGGCGGCATGGACGAGCTGTACAAGGGT
GGTGGTAGTGGTGGTGGTTCAGTGTCAATAACAAAGTGTAGCTCTGACATGAATGGCTATTGTTTGCATG
GACAGTGCATCTATCTGGTGGACATGAGTCAAAACTACTGCAGGTGTGAAGTGGGTTATACTGGTGTCCG
ATGTGAACACTTCTTTTTAACCGTCCACCAACCTTTAAGCAAAGAATATGTGGCTTTGACCGTGATTCTT
ATTATTTTGTTTCTTATCACAGTCGTCGGTTCCACATATTATTTCTGCAGATGGTACAGAAATCGAAAAA
GTAAAGAACCAAAGAAGGAATATGAGAGAGTTACCTCAGGGGATCCAGAGTTGCCGCAAGTCGGCGGATT
CGAAATGGTAAGCAAGGGGGAGGAAGATAATATGGCTTCCCTTCCAGCAACGCACGAATTGCATATCTTT
GGAAGTATTAATGGAGTTGATTTCGACATGGTGGGGCAGGGTACGGGAAACCCAAACGATGGCTATGAAG
AACTTAACCTCAAGTCTACCAAAGGCGATCTCCAATTCTCACCCTGGATATTGGTCCCACACATCGGCTA
CGGGTTCCATCAATACCTGCCTTATCCTGACGGGATGAGTCCTTTTCAAGCTGCTATGGTTGACGGAAGT
GGCTACCAAGTTCACCGCACAATGCAATTTGAGGATGGTGCATCTCTTACGGTTAATTACCGATATACAT
ATGAGGGTTCACACATCAAGGGGGAAGCTCAGGTCAAGGGCACTGGATTTCCCGCAGATGGCCCAGTTAT
GACCAATTCTCTGACCGCAGCCGATTGGTGTCGAAGCAAGAAGACCTACCCTAACGACAAGACTATCATC
TCAACCTTCAAATGGTCCTACACCACAGGTAACGGAAAGCGGTATAGGTCTACAGCTCGGACAACATATA
CCTTTGCGAAGCCTATGGCCGCTAACTATTTGAAAAACCAACCGATGTATGTTTTTCGGAAGACCGAATT
GAAACATTCAAAAACGGAGTTGAATTTCAAAGAGTGGCAGAAGGCATTCACCGACGTAATGGGTATGGAT
GAGTTGTATAAATAAGCGGCGGCCGCTCTAGAGTCGACGGGCCGCGGTAACAATTGTTAACTAACTTAAG
CTAGCAACGGTTTCCCTCTAGCGGGATCAATTCCGCCCCCCCCCCCTAACGTTACTGGCCGAAGCCGCTT
GGAATAAGGCCGGTGTGCGTTTGTCTATATGTTATTTTCCACCATATTGCCGTCTTTTGGCAATGTGAGG
GCCCGGAAACCTGGCCCTGTCTTCTTGACGAGCATTCCTAGGGGTCTTTCCCCTCTCGCCAAAGGAATGC
AAGGTCTGTTGAATGTCGTGAAGGAAGCAGTTCCTCTGGAAGCTTCTTGAAGACAAACAACGTCTGTAGC
GACCCTTTGCAGGCAGCGGAACCCCCCACCTGGCGACAGGTGCCTCTGCGGCCAAAAGCCACGTGTATAA
GATACACCTGCAAAGGCGGCACAACCCCAGTGCCACGTTGTGAGTTGGATAGTTGTGGAAAGAGTCAAAT
GGCTCTCCTCAAGCGTATTCAACAAGGGGCTGAAGGATGCCCAGAAGGTACCCCATTGTATGGGATCTGA
TCTGGGGCCTCGGTGCACATGCTTTACATGTGTTTAGTCGAGGTTAAAAAAACGTCTAGGCCCCCCGAAC
CACGGGGACGTGGTTTTCCTTTGAAAAACACGATAATACCATGGCCAAGTTGACCAGTGCCGTTCCGGTG
CTCACCGCGCGCGACGTCGCCGGAGCGGTCGAGTTCTGGACCGACCGGCTCGGGTTCTCCCGGGACTTCG
TGGAGGACGACTTCGCCGGTGTGGTCCGGGACGACGTGACCCTGTTCATCAGCGCGGTCCAGGACCAGGT
GGTGCCGGACAACACCCTGGCCTGGGTGTGGGTGCGCGGCCTGGACGAGCTGTACGCCGAGTGGTCGGAG
GTCGTGTCCACGAACTTCCGGGACGCCTCCGGGCCGGCCATGACCGAGATCGGCGAGCAGCCGTGGGGGC
GGGAGTTCGCCCTGCGCGACCCGGCCGGCAACTGCGTGCACTTCGTGGCCGAGGAGCAGGACTGAAAGTC
GAGATGCATCGATGATCTAGAGCTCGCTGATCAGCCTCGACTGTGCCTTCTAGTTGCCAGCCATCTGTTG
TTTGCCCCTCCCCCGTGCCTTCCTTGACCCTGGAAGGTGCCACTCCCACTGTCCTTTCCTAATAAAATGA
GGAAATTGCATCGCATTGTCTGAGTAGGTGTCATTCTATTCTGGGGGGTGGGGTGGGGCAGGACAGCAAG
GGGGAGGATTGGGAAGACAATAGCAGGCATGCTGGGGATGCGGTGGGCTCTATGGCTTCTGAGGCGGAAA
GAACCTGCAGCCCAAGCTTGGCGTAATCATGGTCATAGCTGTTTCCTGTGTGAAATTGTTATCCGCTCAC
AATTCCACACAACATACGAGCCGGAAGCATAAAGTGTAAAGCCTGGGGTGCCTAATGAGTGAGCTAACTC
ACATTAATTGCGTTGCGCTCACTGCCCGCTTTCCAGTCGGGAAACCTGTCGTGCCAGCGGATCTTAAAAG
TTTTGTTACTTTATAGAAGAAATTTTGAGTTTTTGTTTTTTTTTAATAAATAAATAAACATAAATAAATT
GTTTGTTGAATTTATTATTAGTATGTAAGTGTAAATATAATAAAACTTAATATCTATTCAAATTAATAAA
TAAACCTCGATATACAGACCGATAAAACACATGCGTCAATTTTACGCATGATTATCTTTAACGTACGTCA
CAATATGATTATCTTTCTAGGGTTAATCTAGTATACGCGTTTAATTAATCCAGCTTTTGTTCCCTTTAGT
GAGGGTTAATTGCGCGCTTGGCGTAATCATGGTCATAGCTGTTTCCTGTGTGAAATTGTTATCCGCTCAC
AATTCCACACAACATACGAGCCGGAAGCATAAAGTGTAAAGCCTGGGGTGCCTAATGAGTGAGCTAACTC
ACATTAATTGCGTTGCGCTCACTGCCCGCTTTCCAGTCGGGAAACCTGTCGTGCCAGCTGCATTAATGAA
TCGGCCAACGCGCGGGGAGAGGCGGTTTGCGTATTGGGCGCTCTTCCGCTTCCTCGCTCACTGACTCGCT
GCGCTCGGTCGTTCGGCTGCGGCGAGCGGTATCAGCTCACTCAAAGGCGGTAATACGGTTATCCACAGAA
TCAGGGGATAACGCAGGAAAGAACATGTGAGCAAAAGGCCAGCAAAAGGCCAGGAACCGTAAAAAGGCCG
CGTTGCTGGCGTTTTTCCATAGGCTCCGCCCCCCTGACGAGCATCACAAAAATCGACGCTCAAGTCAGAG
GTGGCGAAACCCGACAGGACTATAAAGATACCAGGCGTTTCCCCCTGGAAGCTCCCTCGTGCGCTCTCCT
GTTCCGACCCTGCCGCTTACCGGATACCTGTCCGCCTTTCTCCCTTCGGGAAGCGTGGCGCTTTCTCATA
GCTCACGCTGTAGGTATCTCAGTTCGGTGTAGGTCGTTCGCTCCAAGCTGGGCTGTGTGCACGAACCCCC
CGTTCAGCCCGACCGCTGCGCCTTATCCGGTAACTATCGTCTTGAGTCCAACCCGGTAAGACACGACTTA
TCGCCACTGGCAGCAGCCACTGGTAACAGGATTAGCAGAGCGAGGTATGTAGGCGGTGCTACAGAGTTCT
TGAAGTGGTGGCCTAACTACGGCTACACTAGAAGAACAGTATTTGGTATCTGCGCTCTGCTGAAGCCAGT
TACCTTCGGAAAAAGAGTTGGTAGCTCTTGATCCGGCAAACAAACCACCGCTGGTAGCGGTGGTTTTTTT
GTTTGCAAGCAGCAGATTACGCGCAGAAAAAAAGGATCTCAAGAAGATCCTTTGATCTTTTCTACGGGGT
CTGACGCTCAGTGGAACGAAAACTCACGTTAAGGGATTTTGGTCATGAGATTATCAAAAAGGATCTTCAC
CTAGATCCTTTTAAATTAAAAATGAAGTTTTAAATCAATCTAAAGTATATATGAGTAAACTTGGTCTGAC
AGTTACCAATGCTTAATCAGTGAGGCACCTATCTCAGCGATCTGTCTATTTCGTTCATCCATAGTTGCCT
GACTCCCCGTCGTGTAGATAACTACGATACGGGAGGGCTTACCATCTGGCCCCAGTGCTGCAATGATACC
GCGAGACCCACGCTCACCGGCTCCAGATTTATCAGCAATAAACCAGCCAGCCGGAAGGGCCGAGCGCAGA
AGTGGTCCTGCAACTTTATCCGCCTCCATCCAGTCTATTAATTGTTGCCGGGAAGCTAGAGTAAGTAGTT
CGCCAGTTAATAGTTTGCGCAACGTTGTTGCCATTGCTACAGGCATCGTGGTGTCACGCTCGTCGTTTGG
TATGGCTTCATTCAGCTCCGGTTCCCAACGATCAAGGCGAGTTACATGATCCCCCATGTTGTGCAAAAAA
GCGGTTAGCTCCTTCGGTCCTCCGATCGTTGTCAGAAGTAAGTTGGCCGCAGTGTTATCACTCATGGTTA
TGGCAGCACTGCATAATTCTCTTACTGTCATGCCATCCGTAAGATGCTTTTCTGTGACTGGTGAGTACTC
AACCAAGTCATTCTGAGAATAGTGTATGCGGCGACCGAGTTGCTCTTGCCCGGCGTCAATACGGGATAAT
ACCGCGCCACATAGCAGAACTTTAAAAGTGCTCATCATTGGAAAACGTTCTTCGGGGCGAAAACTCTCAA
GGATCTTACCGCTGTTGAGATCCAGTTCGATGTAACCCACTCGTGCACCCAACTGATCTTCAGCATCTTT
TACTTTCACCAGCGTTTCTGGGTGAGCAAAAACAGGAAGGCAAAATGCCGCAAAAAAGGGAATAAGGGCG
ACACGGAAATGTTGAATACTCATACTCTTCCTTTTTCAATATTATTGAAGCATTTATCAGGGTTATTGTC
TCATGAGCGGATACATATTTGAATGTATTTAGAAAAATAAACAAATAGGGGTTCCGCGCACATTTCCCCG
AAAAGTGCCAC
